Addgene plasmid #112426: pZNF84.1.0-gDNA
Purpose: CRISPR plasmid for expression of Cas9 and gRNA targeting human transcription factor ZNF84
Depositing lab: Kevin White. Depositing organization: University of Chicago.
Backbone
  Vector backbone: pX330
  Backbone manufacturer: Zhang lab (Addgene plasmid ID: 42230)
  Vector type: Mammalian Expression, CRISPR
Growth in bacteria
  Bacterial resistance: Ampicillin, 100 μg/mL
  Growth temperature: 37°C
  Growth strain: DH5alpha
  Copy number: High Copy
Gene/Insert
  Gene/Insert name: ZNF84
  gRNA/shRNA sequence: CTACTATTAACTGTATTCCT AGG
  Species: H. sapiens (human)
  Entrez Gene: ZNF84 (a.k.a. HPF2)
  Cloning method: Restriction Enzyme; 5′ cloning site BbsI (destroyed during cloning); 3′ cloning site BbsI (destroyed during cloning)
  Sequencing primers: 5′ hU6-F (5'-GAGGGCCTATTTCCCATGATT-3')
Terms and licenses: Academic/Nonprofit Terms; Industry Terms: Not Available to Industry
Depositor comments: gRNA sequence listed includes 20 nucleotide target sequence, followed by the uncloned PAM sequence. The PAM sequence is not present in the plasmid. Use with plasmid pZNF84-donor.
How to cite: pZNF84.1.0-gDNA was a gift from Kevin White (Addgene plasmid # 112426 ; http://n2t.net/addgene:112426 ; RRID:Addgene_112426)
