[The description below was written by a language model from this plasmid's Addgene catalogue record and pLannotate feature annotations shown in this document.]
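Description:
pZNF84.1.0-gDNA is a mammalian CRISPR expression plasmid built on the pX330 backbone. From a single vector it delivers both Streptococcus pyogenes Cas9 and a single guide RNA directed against the human transcription factor gene ZNF84 (also known as HPF2). It is propagated in E. coli as a high-copy plasmid through a ColE1/pUC-type origin and selected with ampicillin via the β-lactamase (AmpR) cassette. A filamentous phage origin (annotated as f1 or M13) is also present, along with small pBR322-derived bom and rop fragments and a single AAV2 ITR annotation carried over from the backbone. No mammalian selection marker or reporter is annotated.

The guide cassette uses the human U6 RNA polymerase III promoter to transcribe a 20-nucleotide ZNF84 target sequence fused to the S. pyogenes gRNA scaffold. The spacer was inserted between BbsI sites that were destroyed during cloning, and the depositor notes that the PAM listed with the target is not part of the plasmid. Cas9 is expressed from a hybrid Pol II promoter made up of a CMV enhancer, the chicken β-actin promoter and a hybrid CBA/MVM intron. The annotation tool splits the Cas9 coding sequence into contiguous N- and C-terminal portions, followed by a nucleoplasmin nuclear localization signal and the bGH polyadenylation signal.

The two sequence records (8,502 nt from repository sequencing and 8,508 nt from the depositor) differ by a few bases. The chicken β-actin promoter is annotated only in the depositor record, but the overall architecture is the same in both. The depositor states that the plasmid is to be used together with a companion plasmid, pZNF84-donor, which suggests Cas9 cleavage at ZNF84 paired with donor-templated editing. The record does not describe what that donor introduces.
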