Features (pLannotate 1.2.2; 18 found; start..end, strand, type, name):
     79..122     +  misc_RNA       gRNA scaffold (fragment): guide RNA scaffold for the Streptococcus pyogenes CRISPR/Cas9 system
    169..454     +  enhancer       CMV enhancer: human cytomegalovirus immediate early enhancer; contains an 18-bp deletion relative to the standard CMV enhancer
    456..733     +  promoter       chicken β-actin promoter: No description available
    734..962     +  intron         hybrid intron: hybrid between chicken β-actin (CBA) and minute virus of mice (MMV) introns (Gray et al., 2011)
   1100..2701    +  CDS            Cas9(N): N-terminal portion of Streptococcus pyogenes Cas9 (Zetsche et al., 2015)
   2702..5200    +  CDS            Cas9(C): C-terminal portion of Streptococcus pyogenes Cas9 (Zetsche et al., 2015)
   5201..5248    +  CDS            nucleoplasmin NLS: bipartite nuclear localization signal from nucleoplasmin
   5282..5393    +  polyA_signal   bGH poly(A) signal: bovine growth hormone polyadenylation signal
   5498..5638    +  repeat_region  AAV2 ITR: inverted terminal repeat of adeno-associated virus serotype 2 inverted
   5643..5694    -  misc_feature   bom (fragment): basis of mobility region from pBR322
   5713..6093    +  rep_origin     M13 ori (sequence partly withheld): M13 bacteriophage origin of replication; arrow indicates direction of (+) strand synthesis
   6169..6218    -  misc_feature   bom (fragment): basis of mobility region from pBR322
   6320..6355    -  CDS            rop (fragment): Rop protein, which maintains plasmids at low copy number; rop
   6450..6554    +  promoter       AmpR promoter: bla
   6555..7415    +  CDS            AmpR: β-lactamase; bla; confers resistance to ampicillin, carbenicillin, and related antibiotics
   7586..8174    +  rep_origin     ori: high-copy-number ColE1/pMB1/pBR322/pUC origin of replication
   8236..8476    +  promoter       U6 promoter: RNA polymerase III promoter for human U6 snRNA
   8505..72      +  misc_RNA       gRNA scaffold (across the origin): guide RNA scaffold for the Streptococcus pyogenes CRISPR/Cas9 system
>Addgene plasmid #112426 | pZNF84.1.0-gDNA | depositor full sequence | sequence record 211817 | Full Sequence
TAGAGCTAGAAATAGCAAGTTAAAATAAGGCTAGTCCGTTATCAACTTGAAAAAGTGGCACCGAGTCGGT
GCTTTTTTGTTTTAGAGCTAGAAATAGCAAGTTAAAATAAGGCTAGTCCGTTTTTAGCGCGTGCGCCAAT
TCTGCAGACAAATGGCTCTAGAGGTACCCGTTACATAACTTACGGTAAATGGCCCGCCTGGCTGACCGCC
CAACGACCCCCGCCCATTGACGTCAATAGTAACGCCAATAGGGACTTTCCATTGACGTCAATGGGTGGAG
TATTTACGGTAAACTGCCCACTTGGCAGTACATCAAGTGTATCATATGCCAAGTACGCCCCCTATTGACG
TCAATGACGGTAAATGGCCCGCCTGGCATTGTGCCCAGTACATGACCTTATGGGACTTTCCTACTTGGCA
GTACATCTACGTATTAGTCATCGCTATTACCATGGTCGAGGTGAGCCCCACGTTCTGCTTCACTCTCCCC
ATCTCCCCCCCCTCCCCACCCCCAATTTTGTATTTATTTATTTTTTAATTATTTTGTGCAGCGATGGGGG
CGGGGGGGGGGGGGGGGCGCGCGCCAGGCGGGGCGGGGCGGGGCGAGGGGCGGGGCGGGGCGAGGCGGAG
AGGTGCGGCGGCAGCCAATCAGAGCGGCGCGCTCCGAAAGTTTCCTTTTATGGCGAGGCGGCGGCGGCGG
CGGCCCTATAAAAAGCGAAGCGCGCGGCGGGCGGGAGTCGCTGCGACGCTGCCTTCGCCCCGTGCCCCGC
TCCGCCGCCGCCTCGCGCCGCCCGCCCCGGCTCTGACTGACCGCGTTACTCCCACAGGTGAGCGGGCGGG
ACGGCCCTTCTCCTCCGGGCTGTAATTAGCTGAGCAAGAGGTAAGGGTTTAAGGGATGGTTGGTTGGTGG
GGTATTAATGTTTAATTACCTGGAGCACCTGCCTGAAATCACTTTTTTTCAGGTTGGACCGGTGCCACCA
TGGACTATAAGGACCACGACGGAGACTACAAGGATCATGATATTGATTACAAAGACGATGACGATAAGAT
GGCCCCAAAGAAGAAGCGGAAGGTCGGTATCCACGGAGTCCCAGCAGCCGACAAGAAGTACAGCATCGGC
CTGGACATCGGCACCAACTCTGTGGGCTGGGCCGTGATCACCGACGAGTACAAGGTGCCCAGCAAGAAAT
TCAAGGTGCTGGGCAACACCGACCGGCACAGCATCAAGAAGAACCTGATCGGAGCCCTGCTGTTCGACAG
CGGCGAAACAGCCGAGGCCACCCGGCTGAAGAGAACCGCCAGAAGAAGATACACCAGACGGAAGAACCGG
ATCTGCTATCTGCAAGAGATCTTCAGCAACGAGATGGCCAAGGTGGACGACAGCTTCTTCCACAGACTGG
AAGAGTCCTTCCTGGTGGAAGAGGATAAGAAGCACGAGCGGCACCCCATCTTCGGCAACATCGTGGACGA
GGTGGCCTACCACGAGAAGTACCCCACCATCTACCACCTGAGAAAGAAACTGGTGGACAGCACCGACAAG
GCCGACCTGCGGCTGATCTATCTGGCCCTGGCCCACATGATCAAGTTCCGGGGCCACTTCCTGATCGAGG
GCGACCTGAACCCCGACAACAGCGACGTGGACAAGCTGTTCATCCAGCTGGTGCAGACCTACAACCAGCT
GTTCGAGGAAAACCCCATCAACGCCAGCGGCGTGGACGCCAAGGCCATCCTGTCTGCCAGACTGAGCAAG
AGCAGACGGCTGGAAAATCTGATCGCCCAGCTGCCCGGCGAGAAGAAGAATGGCCTGTTCGGAAACCTGA
TTGCCCTGAGCCTGGGCCTGACCCCCAACTTCAAGAGCAACTTCGACCTGGCCGAGGATGCCAAACTGCA
GCTGAGCAAGGACACCTACGACGACGACCTGGACAACCTGCTGGCCCAGATCGGCGACCAGTACGCCGAC
CTGTTTCTGGCCGCCAAGAACCTGTCCGACGCCATCCTGCTGAGCGACATCCTGAGAGTGAACACCGAGA
TCACCAAGGCCCCCCTGAGCGCCTCTATGATCAAGAGATACGACGAGCACCACCAGGACCTGACCCTGCT
GAAAGCTCTCGTGCGGCAGCAGCTGCCTGAGAAGTACAAAGAGATTTTCTTCGACCAGAGCAAGAACGGC
TACGCCGGCTACATTGACGGCGGAGCCAGCCAGGAAGAGTTCTACAAGTTCATCAAGCCCATCCTGGAAA
AGATGGACGGCACCGAGGAACTGCTCGTGAAGCTGAACAGAGAGGACCTGCTGCGGAAGCAGCGGACCTT
CGACAACGGCAGCATCCCCCACCAGATCCACCTGGGAGAGCTGCACGCCATTCTGCGGCGGCAGGAAGAT
TTTTACCCATTCCTGAAGGACAACCGGGAAAAGATCGAGAAGATCCTGACCTTCCGCATCCCCTACTACG
TGGGCCCTCTGGCCAGGGGAAACAGCAGATTCGCCTGGATGACCAGAAAGAGCGAGGAAACCATCACCCC
CTGGAACTTCGAGGAAGTGGTGGACAAGGGCGCTTCCGCCCAGAGCTTCATCGAGCGGATGACCAACTTC
GATAAGAACCTGCCCAACGAGAAGGTGCTGCCCAAGCACAGCCTGCTGTACGAGTACTTCACCGTGTATA
ACGAGCTGACCAAAGTGAAATACGTGACCGAGGGAATGAGAAAGCCCGCCTTCCTGAGCGGCGAGCAGAA
AAAGGCCATCGTGGACCTGCTGTTCAAGACCAACCGGAAAGTGACCGTGAAGCAGCTGAAAGAGGACTAC
TTCAAGAAAATCGAGTGCTTCGACTCCGTGGAAATCTCCGGCGTGGAAGATCGGTTCAACGCCTCCCTGG
GCACATACCACGATCTGCTGAAAATTATCAAGGACAAGGACTTCCTGGACAATGAGGAAAACGAGGACAT
TCTGGAAGATATCGTGCTGACCCTGACACTGTTTGAGGACAGAGAGATGATCGAGGAACGGCTGAAAACC
TATGCCCACCTGTTCGACGACAAAGTGATGAAGCAGCTGAAGCGGCGGAGATACACCGGCTGGGGCAGGC
TGAGCCGGAAGCTGATCAACGGCATCCGGGACAAGCAGTCCGGCAAGACAATCCTGGATTTCCTGAAGTC
CGACGGCTTCGCCAACAGAAACTTCATGCAGCTGATCCACGACGACAGCCTGACCTTTAAAGAGGACATC
CAGAAAGCCCAGGTGTCCGGCCAGGGCGATAGCCTGCACGAGCACATTGCCAATCTGGCCGGCAGCCCCG
CCATTAAGAAGGGCATCCTGCAGACAGTGAAGGTGGTGGACGAGCTCGTGAAAGTGATGGGCCGGCACAA
GCCCGAGAACATCGTGATCGAAATGGCCAGAGAGAACCAGACCACCCAGAAGGGACAGAAGAACAGCCGC
GAGAGAATGAAGCGGATCGAAGAGGGCATCAAAGAGCTGGGCAGCCAGATCCTGAAAGAACACCCCGTGG
AAAACACCCAGCTGCAGAACGAGAAGCTGTACCTGTACTACCTGCAGAATGGGCGGGATATGTACGTGGA
CCAGGAACTGGACATCAACCGGCTGTCCGACTACGATGTGGACCATATCGTGCCTCAGAGCTTTCTGAAG
GACGACTCCATCGACAACAAGGTGCTGACCAGAAGCGACAAGAACCGGGGCAAGAGCGACAACGTGCCCT
CCGAAGAGGTCGTGAAGAAGATGAAGAACTACTGGCGGCAGCTGCTGAACGCCAAGCTGATTACCCAGAG
AAAGTTCGACAATCTGACCAAGGCCGAGAGAGGCGGCCTGAGCGAACTGGATAAGGCCGGCTTCATCAAG
AGACAGCTGGTGGAAACCCGGCAGATCACAAAGCACGTGGCACAGATCCTGGACTCCCGGATGAACACTA
AGTACGACGAGAATGACAAGCTGATCCGGGAAGTGAAAGTGATCACCCTGAAGTCCAAGCTGGTGTCCGA
TTTCCGGAAGGATTTCCAGTTTTACAAAGTGCGCGAGATCAACAACTACCACCACGCCCACGACGCCTAC
CTGAACGCCGTCGTGGGAACCGCCCTGATCAAAAAGTACCCTAAGCTGGAAAGCGAGTTCGTGTACGGCG
ACTACAAGGTGTACGACGTGCGGAAGATGATCGCCAAGAGCGAGCAGGAAATCGGCAAGGCTACCGCCAA
GTACTTCTTCTACAGCAACATCATGAACTTTTTCAAGACCGAGATTACCCTGGCCAACGGCGAGATCCGG
AAGCGGCCTCTGATCGAGACAAACGGCGAAACCGGGGAGATCGTGTGGGATAAGGGCCGGGATTTTGCCA
CCGTGCGGAAAGTGCTGAGCATGCCCCAAGTGAATATCGTGAAAAAGACCGAGGTGCAGACAGGCGGCTT
CAGCAAAGAGTCTATCCTGCCCAAGAGGAACAGCGATAAGCTGATCGCCAGAAAGAAGGACTGGGACCCT
AAGAAGTACGGCGGCTTCGACAGCCCCACCGTGGCCTATTCTGTGCTGGTGGTGGCCAAAGTGGAAAAGG
GCAAGTCCAAGAAACTGAAGAGTGTGAAAGAGCTGCTGGGGATCACCATCATGGAAAGAAGCAGCTTCGA
GAAGAATCCCATCGACTTTCTGGAAGCCAAGGGCTACAAAGAAGTGAAAAAGGACCTGATCATCAAGCTG
CCTAAGTACTCCCTGTTCGAGCTGGAAAACGGCCGGAAGAGAATGCTGGCCTCTGCCGGCGAACTGCAGA
AGGGAAACGAACTGGCCCTGCCCTCCAAATATGTGAACTTCCTGTACCTGGCCAGCCACTATGAGAAGCT
GAAGGGCTCCCCCGAGGATAATGAGCAGAAACAGCTGTTTGTGGAACAGCACAAGCACTACCTGGACGAG
ATCATCGAGCAGATCAGCGAGTTCTCCAAGAGAGTGATCCTGGCCGACGCTAATCTGGACAAAGTGCTGT
CCGCCTACAACAAGCACCGGGATAAGCCCATCAGAGAGCAGGCCGAGAATATCATCCACCTGTTTACCCT
GACCAATCTGGGAGCCCCTGCCGCCTTCAAGTACTTTGACACCACCATCGACCGGAAGAGGTACACCAGC
ACCAAAGAGGTGCTGGACGCCACCCTGATCCACCAGAGCATCACCGGCCTGTACGAGACACGGATCGACC
TGTCTCAGCTGGGAGGCGACAAAAGGCCGGCGGCCACGAAAAAGGCCGGCCAGGCAAAAAAGAAAAAGTA
AGAATTCCTAGAGCTCGCTGATCAGCCTCGACTGTGCCTTCTAGTTGCCAGCCATCTGTTGTTTGCCCCT
CCCCCGTGCCTTCCTTGACCCTGGAAGGTGCCACTCCCACTGTCCTTTCCTAATAAAATGAGGAAATTGC
ATCGCATTGTCTGAGTAGGTGTCATTCTATTCTGGGGGGTGGGGTGGGGCAGGACAGCAAGGGGGAGGAT
TGGGAAGAGAATAGCAGGCATGCTGGGGAGCGGCCGCAGGAACCCCTAGTGATGGAGTTGGCCACTCCCT
CTCTGCGCGCTCGCTCGCTCACTGAGGCCGGGCGACCAAAGGTCGCCCGACGCCCGGGCTTTGCCCGGGC
GGCCTCAGTGAGCGAGCGAGCGCGCAGCTGCCTGCAGGGGCGCCTGATGCGGTATTTTCTCCTTACGCAT
CTGTGCGGTATTTCACACCGCATA
[142 nt withheld, positions 5695-5836]
C
[141 nt withheld, positions 5838-5978]
CCTTTGACGTTGGAGTCCACGTTCTTT
[37 nt withheld, positions 6006-6042]
ACCCTATCTCGGGCTATTCTTTTGATTTATAAGGGATTTTGCCGATTTCGGCCTATTGGTTAAAAAATGA
GCTGATTTAACAAAAATTTAACGCGAATTTTAACAAAATATTAACGTTTACAATTTTATGGTGCACTCTC
AGTACAATCTGCTCTGATGCCGCATAGTTAAGCCAGCCCCGACACCCGCCAACACCCGCTGACGCGCCCT
GACGGGCTTGTCTGCTCCCGGCATCCGCTTACAGACAAGCTGTGACCGTCTCCGGGAGCTGCATGTGTCA
GAGGTTTTCACCGTCATCACCGAAACGCGCGAGACGAAAGGGCCTCGTGATACGCCTATTTTTATAGGTT
AATGTCATGATAATAATGGTTTCTTAGACGTCAGGTGGCACTTTTCGGGGAAATGTGCGCGGAACCCCTA
TTTGTTTATTTTTCTAAATACATTCAAATATGTATCCGCTCATGAGACAATAACCCTGATAAATGCTTCA
ATAATATTGAAAAAGGAAGAGTATGAGTATTCAACATTTCCGTGTCGCCCTTATTCCCTTTTTTGCGGCA
TTTTGCCTTCCTGTTTTTGCTCACCCAGAAACGCTGGTGAAAGTAAAAGATGCTGAAGATCAGTTGGGTG
CACGAGTGGGTTACATCGAACTGGATCTCAACAGCGGTAAGATCCTTGAGAGTTTTCGCCCCGAAGAACG
TTTTCCAATGATGAGCACTTTTAAAGTTCTGCTATGTGGCGCGGTATTATCCCGTATTGACGCCGGGCAA
GAGCAACTCGGTCGCCGCATACACTATTCTCAGAATGACTTGGTTGAGTACTCACCAGTCACAGAAAAGC
ATCTTACGGATGGCATGACAGTAAGAGAATTATGCAGTGCTGCCATAACCATGAGTGATAACACTGCGGC
CAACTTACTTCTGACAACGATCGGAGGACCGAAGGAGCTAACCGCTTTTTTGCACAACATGGGGGATCAT
GTAACTCGCCTTGATCGTTGGGAACCGGAGCTGAATGAAGCCATACCAAACGACGAGCGTGACACCACGA
TGCCTGTAGCAATGGCAACAACGTTGCGCAAACTATTAACTGGCGAACTACTTACTCTAGCTTCCCGGCA
ACAATTAATAGACTGGATGGAGGCGGATAAAGTTGCAGGACCACTTCTGCGCTCGGCCCTTCCGGCTGGC
TGGTTTATTGCTGATAAATCTGGAGCCGGTGAGCGTGGAAGCCGCGGTATCATTGCAGCACTGGGGCCAG
ATGGTAAGCCCTCCCGTATCGTAGTTATCTACACGACGGGGAGTCAGGCAACTATGGATGAACGAAATAG
ACAGATCGCTGAGATAGGTGCCTCACTGATTAAGCATTGGTAACTGTCAGACCAAGTTTACTCATATATA
CTTTAGATTGATTTAAAACTTCATTTTTAATTTAAAAGGATCTAGGTGAAGATCCTTTTTGATAATCTCA
TGACCAAAATCCCTTAACGTGAGTTTTCGTTCCACTGAGCGTCAGACCCCGTAGAAAAGATCAAAGGATC
TTCTTGAGATCCTTTTTTTCTGCGCGTAATCTGCTGCTTGCAAACAAAAAAACCACCGCTACCAGCGGTG
GTTTGTTTGCCGGATCAAGAGCTACCAACTCTTTTTCCGAAGGTAACTGGCTTCAGCAGAGCGCAGATAC
CAAATACTGTCCTTCTAGTGTAGCCGTAGTTAGGCCACCACTTCAAGAACTCTGTAGCACCGCCTACATA
CCTCGCTCTGCTAATCCTGTTACCAGTGGCTGCTGCCAGTGGCGATAAGTCGTGTCTTACCGGGTTGGAC
TCAAGACGATAGTTACCGGATAAGGCGCAGCGGTCGGGCTGAACGGGGGGTTCGTGCACACAGCCCAGCT
TGGAGCGAACGACCTACACCGAACTGAGATACCTACAGCGTGAGCTATGAGAAAGCGCCACGCTTCCCGA
AGGGAGAAAGGCGGACAGGTATCCGGTAAGCGGCAGGGTCGGAACAGGAGAGCGCACGAGGGAGCTTCCA
GGGGGAAACGCCTGGTATCTTTATAGTCCTGTCGGGTTTCGCCACCTCTGACTTGAGCGTCGATTTTTGT
GATGCTCGTCAGGGGGGCGGAGCCTATGGAAAAACGCCAGCAACGCGGCCTTTTTACGGTTCCTGGCCTT
TTGCTGGCCTTTTGCTCACATGTGAGGGCCTATTTCCCATGATTCCTTCATATTTGCATATACGATACAA
GGCTGTTAGAGAGATAATTGGAATTAATTTGACTGTAAACACAAAGATATTAGTACAAAATACGTGACGT
AGAAAGTAATAATTTCTTGGGTAGTTTGCAGTTTTAAAATTATGTTTTAAAATGGACTATCATATGCTTA
CCGTAACTTGAAAGTATTTCGATTTCTTGGCTTTATATATCTTGTGGAAAGGACGAAACACCCTACTATT
AACTGTATTCCTGTTT
