Features (pLannotate 1.2.2; 17 found; start..end, strand, type, name):
     79..122     +  misc_RNA       gRNA scaffold (fragment): guide RNA scaffold for the Streptococcus pyogenes CRISPR/Cas9 system
    169..454     +  enhancer       CMV enhancer: human cytomegalovirus immediate early enhancer; contains an 18-bp deletion relative to the standard CMV enhancer
    728..955     +  intron         hybrid intron: hybrid between chicken β-actin (CBA) and minute virus of mice (MMV) introns (Gray et al., 2011)
   1093..2694    +  CDS            Cas9(N): N-terminal portion of Streptococcus pyogenes Cas9 (Zetsche et al., 2015)
   2695..5193    +  CDS            Cas9(C): C-terminal portion of Streptococcus pyogenes Cas9 (Zetsche et al., 2015)
   5194..5241    +  CDS            nucleoplasmin NLS: bipartite nuclear localization signal from nucleoplasmin
   5275..5386    +  polyA_signal   bGH poly(A) signal: bovine growth hormone polyadenylation signal
   5491..5631    +  repeat_region  AAV2 ITR: inverted terminal repeat of adeno-associated virus serotype 2 inverted
   5636..5687    -  misc_feature   bom (fragment): basis of mobility region from pBR322
   5706..6161    +  rep_origin     f1 ori (sequence partly withheld): f1 bacteriophage origin of replication; arrow indicates direction of (+) strand synthesis
   6162..6211    -  misc_feature   bom (fragment): basis of mobility region from pBR322
   6313..6348    -  CDS            rop (fragment): Rop protein, which maintains plasmids at low copy number; rop
   6443..6547    +  promoter       AmpR promoter: bla
   6548..7408    +  CDS            AmpR: β-lactamase; bla; confers resistance to ampicillin, carbenicillin, and related antibiotics
   7579..8167    +  rep_origin     ori: high-copy-number ColE1/pMB1/pBR322/pUC origin of replication
   8229..8469    +  promoter       U6 promoter: RNA polymerase III promoter for human U6 snRNA
   8499..72      +  misc_RNA       gRNA scaffold (across the origin): guide RNA scaffold for the Streptococcus pyogenes CRISPR/Cas9 system
>Addgene plasmid #112426 | pZNF84.1.0-gDNA | addgene full sequence | sequence record 230307 | Addgene NGS Result
TAGAGCTAGAAATAGCAAGTTAAAATAAGGCTAGTCCGTTATCAACTTGAAAAAGTGGCACCGAGTCGGT
GCTTTTTTGTTTTAGAGCTAGAAATAGCAAGTTAAAATAAGGCTAGTCCGTTTTTAGCGCGTGCGCCAAT
TCTGCAGACAAATGGCTCTAGAGGTACCCGTTACATAACTTACGGTAAATGGCCCGCCTGGCTGACCGCC
CAACGACCCCCGCCCATTGACGTCAATAGTAACGCCAATAGGGACTTTCCATTGACGTCAATGGGTGGAG
TATTTACGGTAAACTGCCCACTTGGCAGTACATCAAGTGTATCATATGCCAAGTACGCCCCCTATTGACG
TCAATGACGGTAAATGGCCCGCCTGGCATTGTGCCCAGTACATGACCTTATGGGACTTTCCTACTTGGCA
GTACATCTACGTATTAGTCATCGCTATTACCATGGTCGAGGTGAGCCCCACGTTCTGCTTCACTCTCCCC
ATCTCCCCCCCCTCCCCACCCCCAATTTTGTATTTATTTATTTTTTAATTATTTTGTGCAGCGATGGGGG
CGGGGGGGGGGNNNNNNNNNNNNNNNNNNGGGCNNGGCGAGGGGCGGGGCGGGGCGAGGCGGAGAGGTGC
GGCGGCAGCCAATCAGAGCGGCGCGCTCCGAAAGTTTCCTTTTATGGCGAGGCGGCGGCGGCGGCGGCCC
TATAAAAAGCGAAGCGCGCGGCGGGCGGGAGTCGCTGCGCGCTGCCTTCGCCCCGTGCCCCGCTCCGCCG
CCGCCTCGCGCCGCCCGCCCCGGCTCTGACTGACCGCGTTACTCCCACAGGTGAGCGGGCGGGACGGCCC
TTCTCCTCCGGGCTGTAATTAGCTGAGCAAGAGGTAAGGGTTTAAGGGATGGTTGGTTGGTGGGGTATTA
ATGTTTAATTACCTGGAGCACCTGCCTGAAATCACTTTTTTTCAGGTTGGACCGGTGCCACCATGGACTA
TAAGGACCACGACGGAGACTACAAGGATCATGATATTGATTACAAAGACGATGACGATAAGATGGCCCCA
AAGAAGAAGCGGAAGGTCGGTATCCACGGAGTCCCAGCAGCCGACAAGAAGTACAGCATCGGCCTGGACA
TCGGCACCAACTCTGTGGGCTGGGCCGTGATCACCGACGAGTACAAGGTGCCCAGCAAGAAATTCAAGGT
GCTGGGCAACACCGACCGGCACAGCATCAAGAAGAACCTGATCGGAGCCCTGCTGTTCGACAGCGGCGAA
ACAGCCGAGGCCACCCGGCTGAAGAGAACCGCCAGAAGAAGATACACCAGACGGAAGAACCGGATCTGCT
ATCTGCAAGAGATCTTCAGCAACGAGATGGCCAAGGTGGACGACAGCTTCTTCCACAGACTGGAAGAGTC
CTTCCTGGTGGAAGAGGATAAGAAGCACGAGCGGCACCCCATCTTCGGCAACATCGTGGACGAGGTGGCC
TACCACGAGAAGTACCCCACCATCTACCACCTGAGAAAGAAACTGGTGGACAGCACCGACAAGGCCGACC
TGCGGCTGATCTATCTGGCCCTGGCCCACATGATCAAGTTCCGGGGCCACTTCCTGATCGAGGGCGACCT
GAACCCCGACAACAGCGACGTGGACAAGCTGTTCATCCAGCTGGTGCAGACCTACAACCAGCTGTTCGAG
GAAAACCCCATCAACGCCAGCGGCGTGGACGCCAAGGCCATCCTGTCTGCCAGACTGAGCAAGAGCAGAC
GGCTGGAAAATCTGATCGCCCAGCTGCCCGGCGAGAAGAAGAATGGCCTGTTCGGAAACCTGATTGCCCT
GAGCCTGGGCCTGACCCCCAACTTCAAGAGCAACTTCGACCTGGCCGAGGATGCCAAACTGCAGCTGAGC
AAGGACACCTACGACGACGACCTGGACAACCTGCTGGCCCAGATCGGCGACCAGTACGCCGACCTGTTTC
TGGCCGCCAAGAACCTGTCCGACGCCATCCTGCTGAGCGACATCCTGAGAGTGAACACCGAGATCACCAA
GGCCCCCCTGAGCGCCTCTATGATCAAGAGATACGACGAGCACCACCAGGACCTGACCCTGCTGAAAGCT
CTCGTGCGGCAGCAGCTGCCTGAGAAGTACAAAGAGATTTTCTTCGACCAGAGCAAGAACGGCTACGCCG
GCTACATTGACGGCGGAGCCAGCCAGGAAGAGTTCTACAAGTTCATCAAGCCCATCCTGGAAAAGATGGA
CGGCACCGAGGAACTGCTCGTGAAGCTGAACAGAGAGGACCTGCTGCGGAAGCAGCGGACCTTCGACAAC
GGCAGCATCCCCCACCAGATCCACCTGGGAGAGCTGCACGCCATTCTGCGGCGGCAGGAAGATTTTTACC
CATTCCTGAAGGACAACCGGGAAAAGATCGAGAAGATCCTGACCTTCCGCATCCCCTACTACGTGGGCCC
TCTGGCCAGGGGAAACAGCAGATTCGCCTGGATGACCAGAAAGAGCGAGGAAACCATCACCCCCTGGAAC
TTCGAGGAAGTGGTGGACAAGGGCGCTTCCGCCCAGAGCTTCATCGAGCGGATGACCAACTTCGATAAGA
ACCTGCCCAACGAGAAGGTGCTGCCCAAGCACAGCCTGCTGTACGAGTACTTCACCGTGTATAACGAGCT
GACCAAAGTGAAATACGTGACCGAGGGAATGAGAAAGCCCGCCTTCCTGAGCGGCGAGCAGAAAAAGGCC
ATCGTGGACCTGCTGTTCAAGACCAACCGGAAAGTGACCGTGAAGCAGCTGAAAGAGGACTACTTCAAGA
AAATCGAGTGCTTCGACTCCGTGGAAATCTCCGGCGTGGAAGATCGGTTCAACGCCTCCCTGGGCACATA
CCACGATCTGCTGAAAATTATCAAGGACAAGGACTTCCTGGACAATGAGGAAAACGAGGACATTCTGGAA
GATATCGTGCTGACCCTGACACTGTTTGAGGACAGAGAGATGATCGAGGAACGGCTGAAAACCTATGCCC
ACCTGTTCGACGACAAAGTGATGAAGCAGCTGAAGCGGCGGAGATACACCGGCTGGGGCAGGCTGAGCCG
GAAGCTGATCAACGGCATCCGGGACAAGCAGTCCGGCAAGACAATCCTGGATTTCCTGAAGTCCGACGGC
TTCGCCAACAGAAACTTCATGCAGCTGATCCACGACGACAGCCTGACCTTTAAAGAGGACATCCAGAAAG
CCCAGGTGTCCGGCCAGGGCGATAGCCTGCACGAGCACATTGCCAATCTGGCCGGCAGCCCCGCCATTAA
GAAGGGCATCCTGCAGACAGTGAAGGTGGTGGACGAGCTCGTGAAAGTGATGGGCCGGCACAAGCCCGAG
AACATCGTGATCGAAATGGCCAGAGAGAACCAGACCACCCAGAAGGGACAGAAGAACAGCCGCGAGAGAA
TGAAGCGGATCGAAGAGGGCATCAAAGAGCTGGGCAGCCAGATCCTGAAAGAACACCCCGTGGAAAACAC
CCAGCTGCAGAACGAGAAGCTGTACCTGTACTACCTGCAGAATGGGCGGGATATGTACGTGGACCAGGAA
CTGGACATCAACCGGCTGTCCGACTACGATGTGGACCATATCGTGCCTCAGAGCTTTCTGAAGGACGACT
CCATCGACAACAAGGTGCTGACCAGAAGCGACAAGAACCGGGGCAAGAGCGACAACGTGCCCTCCGAAGA
GGTCGTGAAGAAGATGAAGAACTACTGGCGGCAGCTGCTGAACGCCAAGCTGATTACCCAGAGAAAGTTC
GACAATCTGACCAAGGCCGAGAGAGGCGGCCTGAGCGAACTGGATAAGGCCGGCTTCATCAAGAGACAGC
TGGTGGAAACCCGGCAGATCACAAAGCACGTGGCACAGATCCTGGACTCCCGGATGAACACTAAGTACGA
CGAGAATGACAAGCTGATCCGGGAAGTGAAAGTGATCACCCTGAAGTCCAAGCTGGTGTCCGATTTCCGG
AAGGATTTCCAGTTTTACAAAGTGCGCGAGATCAACAACTACCACCACGCCCACGACGCCTACCTGAACG
CCGTCGTGGGAACCGCCCTGATCAAAAAGTACCCTAAGCTGGAAAGCGAGTTCGTGTACGGCGACTACAA
GGTGTACGACGTGCGGAAGATGATCGCCAAGAGCGAGCAGGAAATCGGCAAGGCTACCGCCAAGTACTTC
TTCTACAGCAACATCATGAACTTTTTCAAGACCGAGATTACCCTGGCCAACGGCGAGATCCGGAAGCGGC
CTCTGATCGAGACAAACGGCGAAACCGGGGAGATCGTGTGGGATAAGGGCCGGGATTTTGCCACCGTGCG
GAAAGTGCTGAGCATGCCCCAAGTGAATATCGTGAAAAAGACCGAGGTGCAGACAGGCGGCTTCAGCAAA
GAGTCTATCCTGCCCAAGAGGAACAGCGATAAGCTGATCGCCAGAAAGAAGGACTGGGACCCTAAGAAGT
ACGGCGGCTTCGACAGCCCCACCGTGGCCTATTCTGTGCTGGTGGTGGCCAAAGTGGAAAAGGGCAAGTC
CAAGAAACTGAAGAGTGTGAAAGAGCTGCTGGGGATCACCATCATGGAAAGAAGCAGCTTCGAGAAGAAT
CCCATCGACTTTCTGGAAGCCAAGGGCTACAAAGAAGTGAAAAAGGACCTGATCATCAAGCTGCCTAAGT
ACTCCCTGTTCGAGCTGGAAAACGGCCGGAAGAGAATGCTGGCCTCTGCCGGCGAACTGCAGAAGGGAAA
CGAACTGGCCCTGCCCTCCAAATATGTGAACTTCCTGTACCTGGCCAGCCACTATGAGAAGCTGAAGGGC
TCCCCCGAGGATAATGAGCAGAAACAGCTGTTTGTGGAACAGCACAAGCACTACCTGGACGAGATCATCG
AGCAGATCAGCGAGTTCTCCAAGAGAGTGATCCTGGCCGACGCTAATCTGGACAAAGTGCTGTCCGCCTA
CAACAAGCACCGGGATAAGCCCATCAGAGAGCAGGCCGAGAATATCATCCACCTGTTTACCCTGACCAAT
CTGGGAGCCCCTGCCGCCTTCAAGTACTTTGACACCACCATCGACCGGAAGAGGTACACCAGCACCAAAG
AGGTGCTGGACGCCACCCTGATCCACCAGAGCATCACCGGCCTGTACGAGACACGGATCGACCTGTCTCA
GCTGGGAGGCGACAAAAGGCCGGCGGCCACGAAAAAGGCCGGCCAGGCAAAAAAGAAAAAGTAAGAATTC
CTAGAGCTCGCTGATCAGCCTCGACTGTGCCTTCTAGTTGCCAGCCATCTGTTGTTTGCCCCTCCCCCGT
GCCTTCCTTGACCCTGGAAGGTGCCACTCCCACTGTCCTTTCCTAATAAAATGAGGAAATTGCATCGCAT
TGTCTGAGTAGGTGTCATTCTATTCTGGGGGGTGGGGTGGGGCAGGACAGCAAGGGGGAGGATTGGGAAG
AGAATAGCAGGCATGCTGGGGAGCGGCCGCAGGAACCCCTAGTGATGGAGTTGGCCACTCCCTCTCTGCG
CGCTCGCTCGCTCACTGAGGCCGGGCGACCAAAGGTCGCCCGACGCCCGGGCTTTGCCCGGGCGGCCTCA
GTGAGCGAGCGAGCGCGCAGCTGCCTGCAGGGGCGCCTGATGCGGTATTTTCTCCTTACGCATCTGTGCG
GTATTTCACACCGCATA
[95 nt withheld, positions 5688-5782]
T
[46 nt withheld, positions 5784-5829]
C
[141 nt withheld, positions 5831-5971]
CCTTTGACGTTGGAGTCCACGTTCTTT
[37 nt withheld, positions 5999-6035]
ACTCTATCTCGGGCTATTCTTTTGATTTATAAGGGATTTTGCCGATTTCGGTCTATTGGTTAAAAAATGA
GCTGATTTAACAAAAATTTAACGCGAATTTTAACAAAATATTAACGTTTACAATTTTATGGTGCACTCTC
AGTACAATCTGCTCTGATGCCGCATAGTTAAGCCAGCCCCGACACCCGCCAACACCCGCTGACGCGCCCT
GACGGGCTTGTCTGCTCCCGGCATCCGCTTACAGACAAGCTGTGACCGTCTCCGGGAGCTGCATGTGTCA
GAGGTTTTCACCGTCATCACCGAAACGCGCGAGACGAAAGGGCCTCGTGATACGCCTATTTTTATAGGTT
AATGTCATGATAATAATGGTTTCTTAGACGTCAGGTGGCACTTTTCGGGGAAATGTGCGCGGAACCCCTA
TTTGTTTATTTTTCTAAATACATTCAAATATGTATCCGCTCATGAGACAATAACCCTGATAAATGCTTCA
ATAATATTGAAAAAGGAAGAGTATGAGTATTCAACATTTCCGTGTCGCCCTTATTCCCTTTTTTGCGGCA
TTTTGCCTTCCTGTTTTTGCTCACCCAGAAACGCTGGTGAAAGTAAAAGATGCTGAAGATCAGTTGGGTG
CACGAGTGGGTTACATCGAACTGGATCTCAACAGCGGTAAGATCCTTGAGAGTTTTCGCCCCGAAGAACG
TTTTCCAATGATGAGCACTTTTAAAGTTCTGCTATGTGGCGCGGTATTATCCCGTATTGACGCCGGGCAA
GAGCAACTCGGTCGCCGCATACACTATTCTCAGAATGACTTGGTTGAGTACTCACCAGTCACAGAAAAGC
ATCTTACGGATGGCATGACAGTAAGAGAATTATGCAGTGCTGCCATAACCATGAGTGATAACACTGCGGC
CAACTTACTTCTGACAACGATCGGAGGACCGAAGGAGCTAACCGCTTTTTTGCACAACATGGGGGATCAT
GTAACTCGCCTTGATCGTTGGGAACCGGAGCTGAATGAAGCCATACCAAACGACGAGCGTGACACCACGA
TGCCTGTAGCAATGGCAACAACGTTGCGCAAACTATTAACTGGCGAACTACTTACTCTAGCTTCCCGGCA
ACAATTAATAGACTGGATGGAGGCGGATAAAGTTGCAGGACCACTTCTGCGCTCGGCCCTTCCGGCTGGC
TGGTTTATTGCTGATAAATCTGGAGCCGGTGAGCGTGGAAGCCGCGGTATCATTGCAGCACTGGGGCCAG
ATGGTAAGCCCTCCCGTATCGTAGTTATCTACACGACGGGGAGTCAGGCAACTATGGATGAACGAAATAG
ACAGATCGCTGAGATAGGTGCCTCACTGATTAAGCATTGGTAACTGTCAGACCAAGTTTACTCATATATA
CTTTAGATTGATTTAAAACTTCATTTTTAATTTAAAAGGATCTAGGTGAAGATCCTTTTTGATAATCTCA
TGACCAAAATCCCTTAACGTGAGTTTTCGTTCCACTGAGCGTCAGACCCCGTAGAAAAGATCAAAGGATC
TTCTTGAGATCCTTTTTTTCTGCGCGTAATCTGCTGCTTGCAAACAAAAAAACCACCGCTACCAGCGGTG
GTTTGTTTGCCGGATCAAGAGCTACCAACTCTTTTTCCGAAGGTAACTGGCTTCAGCAGAGCGCAGATAC
CAAATACTGTTCTTCTAGTGTAGCCGTAGTTAGGCCACCACTTCAAGAACTCTGTAGCACCGCCTACATA
CCTCGCTCTGCTAATCCTGTTACCAGTGGCTGCTGCCAGTGGCGATAAGTCGTGTCTTACCGGGTTGGAC
TCAAGACGATAGTTACCGGATAAGGCGCAGCGGTCGGGCTGAACGGGGGGTTCGTGCACACAGCCCAGCT
TGGAGCGAACGACCTACACCGAACTGAGATACCTACAGCGTGAGCTATGAGAAAGCGCCACGCTTCCCGA
AGGGAGAAAGGCGGACAGGTATCCGGTAAGCGGCAGGGTCGGAACAGGAGAGCGCACGAGGGAGCTTCCA
GGGGGAAACGCCTGGTATCTTTATAGTCCTGTCGGGTTTCGCCACCTCTGACTTGAGCGTCGATTTTTGT
GATGCTCGTCAGGGGGGCGGAGCCTATGGAAAAACGCCAGCAACGCGGCCTTTTTACGGTTCCTGGCCTT
TTGCTGGCCTTTTGCTCACATGTGAGGGCCTATTTCCCATGATTCCTTCATATTTGCATATACGATACAA
GGCTGTTAGAGAGATAATTGGAATTAATTTGACTGTAAACACAAAGATATTAGTACAAAATACGTGACGT
AGAAAGTAATAATTTCTTGGGTAGTTTGCAGTTTTAAAATTATGTTTTAAAATGGACTATCATATGCTTA
CCGTAACTTGAAAGTATTTCGATTTCTTGGCTTTATATATCTTGTGGAAAGGACGAAACACCGCTACTAT
TAACTGTATTCCTGTTT
